Addgene plasmid #157147: pD649-HAsp-FCGR2C-COMP5AP-AviTag-9xHis
Purpose: Mammalian expression of cell-surface protein extracellular domain fused to COMP5AP-AviTag-9xHis. Protein is secreted from cells.
Depositing lab: Chris Garcia. Depositing organization: Stanford University. Publication: A Human IgSF Cell-Surface Interactome Reveals a Complex Network of Protein-Protein Interactions. Wojtowicz WM, Vielmetter J, Fernandes RA, Siepe DH, Eastman CL, Chisholm GB, Cox S, Klock H, Anderson PW, Rue SM, Miller JJ, Glaser SM, Bragstad ML, Vance J, Lam AW, Lesley SA, Zinn K, Garcia KC. Cell. 2020 Aug 20;182(4):1027-1043.e17. doi: 10.1016/j.cell.2020.07.025. PubMed 32822567.
Backbone
  Vector backbone: pD649
  Backbone size w/o insert (bp): 7153
  Vector type: Mammalian Expression
Growth in bacteria
  Bacterial resistance: Ampicillin, 100 μg/mL
  Growth temperature: 37°C
  Growth strain: DH5alpha
  Copy number: High Copy
Gene/Insert
  Gene/Insert name: FCGR2C (alt name: FCG2C)
  Species: H. sapiens (human)
  Insert size (bp): 543
  Entrez Gene: FCGR2C (a.k.a. CD32, CD32C, CDW32, FCG2, FCRIIC, IGFR2)
  Promoter: CMV/SP6
  Tag / fusion protein: COMP5AP-AviTag-9xHis (C terminal on backbone)
  Cloning method: Restriction Enzyme; 5′ cloning site GCGGCCGC (not destroyed); 3′ cloning site GGCGCGCC (not destroyed)
  Sequencing primers: 5′ ATTTAGGTGACACTATAG; 3′ CGTCGCACTCCATCACGGTG
Resource information
  A portion of this plasmid was derived from a plasmid made by: synthesis by ThermoFisher
Terms and licenses: Academic/Nonprofit Terms; Industry Terms: Not Available to Industry
Depositor comments: Some plasmids in this collection may have an IS4-like element ISVsa5 family transposase upstream of the CMV promoter.
How to cite: pD649-HAsp-FCGR2C-COMP5AP-AviTag-9xHis was a gift from Chris Garcia (Addgene plasmid # 157147 ; http://n2t.net/addgene:157147 ; RRID:Addgene_157147)
