[The description below was written by a language model from this plasmid's Addgene catalogue record and pLannotate feature annotations shown in this document.]
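Description:
pD649-HAsp-FCGR2C-COMP5AP-AviTag-9xHis is a mammalian expression plasmid built on the pD649 backbone for secreted production of the extracellular domain of human FCGR2C (CD32C), a low-affinity IgG Fc receptor. It is maintained in E. coli as a high-copy plasmid through a ColE1/pUC-type origin and selected with ampicillin via the β-lactamase gene. The feature table also shows an SV40 early/EM7 promoter pair driving a puromycin N-acetyltransferase cassette with an SV40 polyadenylation signal, which could allow selection of mammalian cells. Short kanamycin-resistance, lacZα, ble and f1 ori hits appear to be backbone remnants. The depositor notes that some plasmids in this collection may carry an IS4-like transposase element upstream of the CMV promoter.

Expression is driven by the CMV enhancer/promoter with a partial CMV intron A, followed by an SP6 promoter that also serves as a sequencing primer site. The open reading frame begins with a secretion signal: the name indicates an HA signal peptide, although the annotation tool matched part of this region to an IgH signal sequence. The 543 bp ectodomain insert sits between retained NotI and AscI sites. It is annotated as FCGR2B, presumably because of close sequence similarity between the two receptors. Downstream, in frame, are the rat COMP coiled-coil segment, which pentamerises the fusion, human placental alkaline phosphatase as an enzymatic reporter, an AviTag for site-specific biotinylation, and a polyhistidine tag for purification (9xHis by name, annotated as 8xHis), ending at a bGH polyadenylation signal. This multivalent, AP-tagged design suits it for detecting weak receptor–ligand interactions, and the plasmid comes from a human IgSF cell-surface interactome screen.
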