Features (pLannotate 1.2.2; 24 found; start..end, strand, type, name):
    119..143     -  CDS            KanR (fragment): aminoglycoside phosphotransferase; aph(3')-Ia; confers resistance to kanamycin
    254..842     +  rep_origin     ori: high-copy-number ColE1/pMB1/pBR322/pUC origin of replication
   1067..1084    +  terminator     rrnB T2 terminator (fragment): transcription terminator T2 from the E. coli rrnB gene
   1109..1128    -  CDS            lacZα (fragment): LacZα fragment of β-galactosidase; lacZ fragment
   1584..1600    +  protein_bind   lac operator: The lac repressor binds to the lac operator to inhibit transcription in E. coli. This inhibition can be relieved by adding lactose or isopropyl-β-D-thiogalactopyranoside (IPTG). lac repressor encoded by lacI
   1843..2146    +  enhancer       CMV enhancer: human cytomegalovirus immediate early enhancer
   2147..2350    +  promoter       CMV promoter: human cytomegalovirus (CMV) immediate early promoter
   2486..2529    +  intron         CMV intron (fragment): modified intron A from human cytomegalovirus
   2581..2599    +  promoter       SP6 promoter: promoter for bacteriophage SP6 RNA polymerase
   2603..2640    +  CDS            IgH signal sequence (fragment): signal sequence from the mouse immunoglobulin heavy chain variable region
   2743..3291    +  CDS            FCGR2B (fragment): FCG2B_HUMAN - Also known as CD32, FCG2, IGFR2. Experimental evidence at protein level: Swiss-Prot protein existence level 1. Receptor for the Fc region of complexed or aggregated immunoglobulins gamma. Low affinity receptor. Involved in a variety of effector and regulatory functions such as phagocytosis of immune complexes and modulation of antibody production by B-cells. Binding to this receptor results in down-modulation of previous state of cell activation triggered via antigen receptors on B-cells (BCR), T-cells (TCR) or via another Fc receptor. Isoform IIB1 fails to mediate endocytosis or
   3388..3567    +  CDS            Comp (fragment): COMP_RAT - Experimental evidence at protein level: Swiss-Prot protein existence level 1. May play a role in the structural integrity of cartilage via its interaction with other extracellular matrix proteins such as the collagens and fibronectin. Can mediate the interaction of chondrocytes with the cartilage extracellular matrix through interaction with cell surface integrin receptors. Could play a role in the pathogenesis of osteoarthritis. Potent suppressor of apoptosis in both primary chondrocytes and transformed cells. Suppresses apoptosis by blocking the activation of caspase-3 and by indu
   3555..5007    +  CDS            SEAP (fragment): secreted alkaline phosphatase from human placenta The natural enzyme has a C-terminal transmembrane sequence that is replaced by a GPI anchor.
   5032..5073    +  CDS            AviTag™ (fragment): peptide tag that allows for enzymatic biotinylation
   5077..5100    +  CDS            8xHis: 8xHis affinity tag
   5246..5357    +  polyA_signal   bGH poly(A) signal: bovine growth hormone polyadenylation signal
   5358..5466    +  rep_origin     f1 ori (fragment): f1 bacteriophage origin of replication; arrow indicates direction of (+) strand synthesis
   5480..5809    +  promoter       SV40 promoter: SV40 enhancer and early promoter
   5857..5904    +  promoter       EM7 promoter: synthetic bacterial promoter&nbsp
   5923..6522    +  CDS            PuroR (fragment): puromycin N-acetyltransferase; pac from Streptomyces; confers resistance to puromycin
   6532..6657    +  CDS            ble (fragment): BLE_KLEPN - Experimental evidence at protein level: Swiss-Prot protein existence level 1. Binding protein with a strong affinity to the bleomycin family of antibiotics. Binds to CL990; an antimitotic-antibiotic compound. From Klebsiella pneumoniae.
   6652..6773    +  polyA_signal   SV40 poly(A) signal: SV40 polyadenylation signal
   6826..7686    -  CDS            AmpR: β-lactamase; bla; confers resistance to ampicillin, carbenicillin, and related antibiotics
   7689..89      -  promoter       AmpR promoter (fragment) (across the origin): bla
>Addgene plasmid #157147 | pD649-HAsp-FCGR2C-COMP5AP-AviTag-9xHis | depositor full sequence | sequence record 303403 | Full Sequence
TTTCAATATTATTGAAGCATTTATCAGGGTTATTGTCTCATGAGCGGATACATATTTGAATGTATTTAGA
AAAATAAACAAATAGGGGTCAGTGTTACAACCAATTAACCAATTCTGAACATTATCGCGAGCCCATTTAT
ACCTGAATATGGCTCATAACACCCCTTGCTCATGACCAAAATCCCTTAACGTGAGTTACGCGCGCGTCGT
TCCACTGAGCGTCAGACCCCGTAGAAAAGATCAAAGGATCTTCTTGAGATCCTTTTTTTCTGCGCGTAAT
CTGCTGCTTGCAAACAAAAAAACCACCGCTACCAGCGGTGGTTTGTTTGCCGGATCAAGAGCTACCAACT
CTTTTTCCGAAGGTAACTGGCTTCAGCAGAGCGCAGATACCAAATACTGTTCTTCTAGTGTAGCCGTAGT
TAGCCCACCACTTCAAGAACTCTGTAGCACCGCCTACATACCTCGCTCTGCTAATCCTGTTACCAGTGGC
TGCTGCCAGTGGCGATAAGTCGTGTCTTACCGGGTTGGACTCAAGACGATAGTTACCGGATAAGGCGCAG
CGGTCGGGCTGAACGGGGGGTTCGTGCACACAGCCCAGCTTGGAGCGAACGACCTACACCGAACTGAGAT
ACCTACAGCGTGAGCTATGAGAAAGCGCCACGCTTCCCGAAGGGAGAAAGGCGGACAGGTATCCGGTAAG
CGGCAGGGTCGGAACAGGAGAGCGCACGAGGGAGCTTCCAGGGGGAAACGCCTGGTATCTTTATAGTCCT
GTCGGGTTTCGCCACCTCTGACTTGAGCGTCGATTTTTGTGATGCTCGTCAGGGGGGCGGAGCCTATGGA
AAAACGCCAGCAACGCGGCCTTTTTACGGTTCCTGGCCTTTTGCTGGCCTTTTGCTCACATGTTCTTTCC
TGCGTTATCCCCTGATTCTGTGGATAACCGTATTACCGCCTTTGAGTGAGCTGATACCGCTCGCCGCAGC
CGAACGACCGAGCGCAGCGAGTCAGTGAGCGAGGAAGCGGAAGGCGAGAGTAGGGAACTGCCAGGCATCA
AACTAAGCAGAAGGCCCCTGACGGATGGCCTTTTTGCGTTTCTACAAACTCTTTCTGTGTTGTAAAACGA
CGGCCAGTCTTAAGCTCGGGCCCCCTGGGCGGTTCTGATAACGAGTAATCGTTAATCCGCAAATAACGTA
AAAACCCGCTTCGGCGGGTTTTTTTATGGGGGGAGTTTAGGGAAAGAGCATTTGTCAGAATATTTAAGGG
CGCCTGTCACTTTGCTTGATATATGAGAATTATTTAACCTTATAAATGAGAAAAAAGCAACGCACTTTAA
ATAAGATACGTTGCTTTTTCGATTGATGAACACCTATAATTAAACTATTCATCTATTATTTATGATTTTT
TGTATATACAATATTTCTAGTTTGTTAAAGAGAATTAAGAAAATAAATCTCGAAAATAATAAAGGGAAAA
TCAGTTTTTGATATCAAAATTATACATGTCAACGATAATACAAAATATAATACAAACTATAAGATGTTAT
CAGTATTTATTATCATTTAGAATAAATTTTGTGTCGCCCTTAATTGTGAGCGGATAACAATTACGAGCTT
CATGCACAGTGGCGTTGACTCAATATTGGCCATTAGCCATATTATTCATTGGTTATATAGCATAAATCAA
TATTGGCTATTGGCCATTGCATACGTTGTATCTATATCATAATATGTACATTTATATTGGCTCATGTCCA
ATATGACCGCCATGTTGGCATTGATTATTGACTAGTTATTAATAGTAATCAATTACGGGGTCATTAGTTC
ATAGCCCATATATGGAGTTCCGCGTTACATAACTTACGGTAAATGGCCCGCCTGGCTGACCGCCCAACGA
CCCCCGCCCATTGACGTCAATAATGACGTATGTTCCCATAGTAACGCCAATAGGGACTTTCCATTGACGT
CAATGGGTGGAGTATTTACGGTAAACTGCCCACTTGGCAGTACATCAAGTGTATCATATGCCAAGTACGC
CCCCTATTGACGTCAATGACGGTAAATGGCCCGCCTGGCATTATGCCCAGTACATGACCTTATGGGACTT
TCCTACTTGGCAGTACATCTACGTATTAGTCATCGCTATTACCATGGTGATGCGGTTTTGGCAGTACATC
AATGGGCGTGGATAGCGGTTTGACTCACGGGGATTTCCAAGTCTCCACCCCATTGACGTCAATGGGAGTT
TGTTTTGGCACCAAAATCAACGGGACTTTCCAAAATGTCGTAACAACTCCGCCCCATTGACGCAAATGGG
CGGTAGGCGTGTACGGTGGGAGGTCTATATAAGCAGAGCTCGTTTAGTGAACCGTCAGATCGCCTGGAGA
CGCCATCCACGCTGTTTTGACCTCCATAGAAGACACCGGGACCGATCCAGCCTCCGCGGCCGGGAACGGT
GCATTGGAACGCGGATTCCCCGTGCCAAGAGTGACGTAAGTACCGCCTATAGAGTCTATAGGCCCACCCC
CTTGGCTTCGTTAGAACGCGGCTACAATTAATACATAACCTTATGTATCATACACATACGATTTAGGTGA
CACTATAGAATAACATCCACTTTGCCTTTCTCTCCACAGGTGTCCACTCCCAGGTCCAACTGCACCTCGG
TTCTATCGAAAACGCGCCTGCTAGCGCCACCATGAAGACCATCATTGCCCTGAGCTACATCTTCTGCCTG
GTGTTCGCTGCGGCCGCCACACCAGCTGCTCCTCCAAAAGCTGTGCTGAAGCTGGAACCCCAGTGGATCA
ACGTGCTGCAAGAGGATAGCGTGACCCTGACCTGTAGAGGCACACACAGCCCTGAGAGCGACAGCATCCA
GTGGTTCCACAACGGCAATCTGATCCCCACACACACCCAGCCTAGCTACCGGTTCAAGGCCAACAACAAC
GACAGCGGCGAGTACACCTGTCAGACAGGCCAGACATCTCTGAGCGATCCTGTGCACCTGACAGTGCTGT
CTGAATGGCTGGTGCTGCAGACCCCTCACCTGGAATTTCAAGAGGGCGAGACAATCGTGCTGCGGTGCCA
CTCTTGGAAGGACAAGCCTCTGGTCAAAGTGACATTCTTCCAGAACGGGAAGTCCAAGAAGTTCAGCAGA
AGCGACCCCAACTTCAGCATCCCTCAGGCCAATCACAGCCACTCCGGCGATTACCACTGTACCGGCAATA
TCGGCTACACCCTGTACAGCAGCAAGCCCGTGACAATCACAGTGCAGGCCCCTAGCAGCAGCCCTATGGG
AGGCGCGCCGGAAGATCAAGTTGATCCAAGATTGATTGATGGCAAGGGCGGATCTCTGGAGGTGCTGTTC
CAGGGACCAGGCGGAAGCGGCAATCCCGGCGGCGATCTGGCCCCCCAGATGCTGCGCGAGCTGCAGGAGA
CCAATGCCGCCCTGCAGGACGTGCGCGAGCTGCTGCGCCACCGCGTGAAGGAGATCACCTTCCTGAAGAA
CACCGTGATGGAGTGCGACGCCTGCGGTATGCAGCCCTCTAGAGGCTCCGGCTCCATCATCCCAGTTGAG
GAGGAGAACCCGGACTTCTGGAACCGCGAGGCAGCCGAGGCCCTGGGTGCCGCCAAGAAGCTGCAGCCTG
CACAGACAGCCGCCAAGAACCTCATCATCTTCCTGGGCGATGGGATGGGGGTGTCTACGGTGACAGCTGC
CAGGATCCTAAAAGGGCAGAAGAAGGACAAACTGGGGCCTGAGATACCCCTGGCCATGGACCGCTTCCCA
TATGTGGCTCTGTCCAAGACATACAATGTAGACAAACATGTGCCAGACAGTGGAGCCACAGCCACGGCCT
ACCTGTGCGGGGTCAAGGGCAACTTCCAGACCATTGGCTTGAGTGCAGCCGCCCGCTTTAACCAGTGCAA
CACGACACGCGGCAACGAGGTCATCTCCGTGATGAATCGGGCCAAGAAAGCAGGGAAGTCAGTGGGAGTG
GTAACCACCACACGAGTGCAGCACGCCTCGCCAGCCGGCACCTACGCCCACACGGTGAACCGCAACTGGT
ACTCGGACGCCGACGTGCCTGCCTCGGCCCGCCAGGAGGGGTGCCAGGACATCGCTACGCAGCTCATCTC
CAACATGGACATTGACGTGATCCTAGGTGGAGGCCGAAAGTACATGTTTCGCATGGGAACCCCAGACCCT
GAGTACCCAGATGACTACAGCCAAGGTGGGACCAGGCTGGACGGGAAGAATCTGGTGCAGGAATGGCTGG
CGAAGCGCCAGGGTGCCCGGTATGTGTGGAACCGCACTGAGCTCATGCAGGCTTCCCTGGACCCGTCTGT
GACCCATCTCATGGGTCTCTTTGAGCCTGGAGACATGAAATACGAGATCCACCGAGACTCCACACTGGAC
CCCTCCCTGATGGAGATGACAGAGGCTGCCCTGCGCCTGCTGAGCAGGAACCCCCGCGGCTTCTTCCTCT
TCGTGGAGGGTGGTCGCATCGACCATGGTCATCATGAAAGCAGGGCTTACCGGGCACTGACTGAGACGAT
CATGTTCGACGACGCCATTGAGAGGGCGGGCCAGCTCACCAGCGAGGAGGACACGCTGAGCCTCGTCACT
GCCGACCACTCCCACGTCTTCTCCTTCGGAGGCTACCCCCTGCGAGGGAGCTCCATCTTCGGGCTGGCCC
CTGGCAAGGCCCGGGACAGGAAGGCCTACACGGTCCTCCTATACGGAAACGGTCCAGGCTATGTGCTCAA
GGACGGCGCCCGGCCGGATGTTACCGAGAGCGAGAGCGGGAGCCCCGAGTATCGGCAGCAGTCAGCAGTG
CCCCTGGACGAAGAGACCCACGCAGGCGAGGACGTGGCGGTGTTCGCGCGCGGCCCGCAGGCGCACCTGG
TTCACGGCGTGCAGGAGCAGACCTTCATAGCGCACGTCATGGCCTTCGCCGCCTGCCTGGAGCCCTACAC
CGCCTGCGACCTGGCGCCCCCCGCCGGCACCACCGACGCCGCGCACCCGGGTGGCGGAGGACTGAACGAC
ATCTTCGAGGCTCAGAAAATCGAATGGCACGAACATCACCATCACCATCACCATCACCATTAAGGCCGGC
CTGTAGTCACTGGCACAACGCGTTACCCGGTAAGCCAATCGGGTATACACGGTCGTCATACTGCAGACAG
GGTTCTTCTACTTTGCAAGATAGTCTTGAGTAGTAAAATAAATAGATAGAGAAAATCAGCCTCGACTGTG
CCTTCTAGTTGCCAGCCATCTGTTGTTTGCCCCTCCCCCGTGCCTTCCTTGACCCTGGAAGGTGCCACTC
CCACTGTCCTTTCCTAATAAAATGAGGAAATTGCATCACAACACTCAACCCTATCTCGGTCTATTCTTTT
GATTTATAAGGGATTTTGCCGATTTCGGCCTATTGGTTAAAAAATGAGCTGATTTAACAAAAATTTAACG
CGAATTAATTCTGTGGAATGTGTGTCAGTTAGGGTGTGGAAAGTCCCCAGGCTCCCCAGCAGGCAGAAGT
ATGCAAAGCATGCATCTCAATTAGTCAGCAACCAGGTGTGGAAAGTCCCCAGGCTCCCCAGCAGGCAGAA
GTATGCAAAGCATGCATCTCAATTAGTCAGCAACCATAGTCCCGCCCCTAACTCCGCCCATCCCGCCCCT
AACTCCGCCCAGTTCCGCCCATTCTCCGCCCCATGGCTGACTAATTTTTTTTATTTATGCAGAGGCCGAG
GCCGCCTCTGCCTCTGAGCTATTCCAGAAGTAGTGAGGAGGCTTTTTTGGAGGCCTAGGCTTTTGCAAAA
AGCTCCCGGGAGCTTGTATATCCATTTTCGGATCTGATCAGCACGTGTTGACAATTAATCATCGGCATAG
TATATCGGCATAGTATAATACGACAAGGTGAGGAACTAAACCATGACCGAGTACAAGCCCACGGTGCGCC
TCGCCACCCGCGACGACGTCCCCAGGGCCGTACGCACCCTCGCCGCCGCGTTCGCCGACTACCCCGCCAC
GCGCCACACCGTCGATCCGGACCGCCACATCGAGCGGGTCACCGAGCTGCAAGAACTCTTCCTCACGCGC
GTCGGGCTCGACATCGGCAAGGTGTGGGTCGCGGACGACGGCGCCGCGGTGGCGGTCTGGACCACGCCGG
AGAGCGTCGAAGCGGGGGCGGTGTTCGCCGAGATCGGCCCGCGCATGGCCGAGTTGAGCGGTTCCCGGCT
GGCCGCGCAGCAACAGATGGAAGGCCTCCTGGCGCCGCACCGGCCCAAGGAGCCCGCGTGGTTCCTGGCC
ACCGTCGGCGTCTCGCCCGACCACCAGGGCAAGGGTCTGGGCAGCGCCGTCGTGCTCCCCGGAGTGGAGG
CGGCCGAGCGCGCCGGGGTGCCCGCCTTCCTGGAGACATCCGCGCCCCGCAACCTCCCCTTCTACGAGCG
GCTCGGCTTCACCGTCACCGCCGACGTCGAGGTGCCCGAAGGACCGCGCACCTGGTGCATGACCCGCAAG
CCCGGTGCCTGACACGTGCTACGAGATTTCGATTCCACCGCCGCCTTCTATGAAAGGTTGGGCTTCGGAA
TCGTTTTCCGGGACGCCGGCTGGATGATCCTCCAGCGCGGGGATCTCATGCTGGAGTTCTTCGCCCACCC
CAACTTGTTTATTGCAGCTTATAATGGTTACAAATAAAGCAATAGCATCACAAATTTCACAAATAAAGCA
TTTTTTTCACTGCATTCTAGTTGTGGTTTGTCCAAACTCATCAATGTATCTTATCATGTCTGTATACCGT
CGACCTCTAGCTAGAGCTTGGCGTAATCATGGTCATTACCAATGCTTAATCAGTGAGGCACCTATCTCAG
CGATCTGTCTATTTCGTTCATCCATAGTTGCCTGACTCCCCGTCGTGTAGATAACTACGATACGGGAGGG
CTTACCATCTGGCCCCAGCGCTGCGATGATACCGCGAGAACCACGCTCACCGGCTCCGGATTTATCAGCA
ATAAACCAGCCAGCCGGAAGGGCCGAGCGCAGAAGTGGTCCTGCAACTTTATCCGCCTCCATCCAGTCTA
TTAATTGTTGCCGGGAAGCTAGAGTAAGTAGTTCGCCAGTTAATAGTTTGCGCAACGTTGTTGCCATCGC
TACAGGCATCGTGGTGTCACGCTCGTCGTTTGGTATGGCTTCATTCAGCTCCGGTTCCCAACGATCAAGG
CGAGTTACATGATCCCCCATGTTGTGCAAAAAAGCGGTTAGCTCCTTCGGTCCTCCGATCGTTGTCAGAA
GTAAGTTGGCCGCAGTGTTATCACTCATGGTTATGGCAGCACTGCATAATTCTCTTACTGTCATGCCATC
CGTAAGATGCTTTTCTGTGACTGGTGAGTACTCAACCAAGTCATTCTGAGAATAGTGTATGCGGCGACCG
AGTTGCTCTTGCCCGGCGTCAATACGGGATAATACCGCGCCACATAGCAGAACTTTAAAAGTGCTCATCA
TTGGAAAACGTTCTTCGGGGCGAAAACTCTCAAGGATCTTACCGCTGTTGAGATCCAGTTCGATGTAACC
CACTCGTGCACCCAACTGATCTTCAGCATCTTTTACTTTCACCAGCGTTTCTGGGTGAGCAAAAACAGGA
AGGCAAAATGCCGCAAAAAAGGGAATAAGGGCGACACGGAAATGTTGAATACTCATATTCTTCCTT
