>Addgene plasmid #157147 | pD649-HAsp-FCGR2C-COMP5AP-AviTag-9xHis | depositor partial sequence | sequence record 303404 | insert (extracellular domain)
ACACCAGCTGCTCCTCCAAAAGCTGTGCTGAAGCTGGAACCCCAGTGGATCAACGTGCTGCAAGAGGATA
GCGTGACCCTGACCTGTAGAGGCACACACAGCCCTGAGAGCGACAGCATCCAGTGGTTCCACAACGGCAA
TCTGATCCCCACACACACCCAGCCTAGCTACCGGTTCAAGGCCAACAACAACGACAGCGGCGAGTACACC
TGTCAGACAGGCCAGACATCTCTGAGCGATCCTGTGCACCTGACAGTGCTGTCTGAATGGCTGGTGCTGC
AGACCCCTCACCTGGAATTTCAAGAGGGCGAGACAATCGTGCTGCGGTGCCACTCTTGGAAGGACAAGCC
TCTGGTCAAAGTGACATTCTTCCAGAACGGGAAGTCCAAGAAGTTCAGCAGAAGCGACCCCAACTTCAGC
ATCCCTCAGGCCAATCACAGCCACTCCGGCGATTACCACTGTACCGGCAATATCGGCTACACCCTGTACA
GCAGCAAGCCCGTGACAATCACAGTGCAGGCCCCTAGCAGCAGCCCTATGGGA
